Addgene plasmid #102617: p11d-tRPA-32Asp8
Purpose: Expression of human RPA with aspartic acid substituted phosphorylation domain
Depositing lab: Marc Wold. Depositing organization: University of Iowa. Publication: The phosphorylation domain of the 32-kDa subunit of replication protein A (RPA) modulates RPA-DNA interactions. Evidence for an intersubunit interaction. Binz SK, Lao Y, Lowry DF, Wold MS. J Biol Chem. 2003 Sep 12;278(37):35584-91. Epub 2003 Jun 20. 10.1074/jbc.M305388200 PubMed 12819197.
Backbone
  Vector backbone: pET11d
  Vector type: Bacterial Expression
Growth in bacteria
  Bacterial resistance: Ampicillin, 100 μg/mL
  Growth temperature: 37°C
  Growth strain: DH5alpha
  Copy number: High Copy
Gene/Insert 1
  Gene/Insert name: RPA1
  Species: H. sapiens (human)
  Entrez Gene: RPA1 (a.k.a. HSSB, MST075, PFBMFT6, REPA1, RF-A, RP-A, RPA70)
Gene/Insert 2
  Gene/Insert name: RPA3
  Entrez Gene: RPA3 (a.k.a. REPA3, RP-A p14)
Gene/Insert 3
  Gene/Insert name: RPA2
  Mutation: with aspartic acid substituted phosphorylation domain
  Entrez Gene: RPA2 (a.k.a. REPA2, RP-A p32, RP-A p34, RPA32)
Terms and licenses: Academic/Nonprofit Terms; Industry Terms: Not Available to Industry
Depositor comments: Note: The RPA2 gene in this plasmid is a variant that also contains a T88I mutation.
How to cite: p11d-tRPA-32Asp8 was a gift from Marc Wold (Addgene plasmid # 102617 ; http://n2t.net/addgene:102617 ; RRID:Addgene_102617)
