[The description below was written by a language model from this plasmid's Addgene catalogue record and pLannotate feature annotations shown in this document.]
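Description:
p11d-tRPA-32Asp8 is a 9.8 kb bacterial expression plasmid built on the pET11d backbone for co-producing all three subunits of human replication protein A (RPA), the heterotrimeric single-stranded-DNA-binding complex that acts in DNA replication and the DNA damage response. It replicates in E. coli from a ColE1/pBR322-type origin, with the bom and rop elements of the pBR322 lineage also annotated, although the catalogue lists it as high copy. Selection is by ampicillin through the β-lactamase gene. The tetracycline resistance gene survives only as disrupted fragments flanking the inserted cassettes and is not expected to be functional.

The payload is a single polycistronic unit. A T7 promoter with an adjacent lac operator drives, in order, RPA1 (the 70 kDa subunit), RPA3 (14 kDa) and RPA2 (32 kDa), each preceded by its own T7 gene 10 ribosome binding site, with a T7 terminator closing the unit. The plasmid-borne lacI gene supplies repressor, so transcription needs a host that provides T7 RNA polymerase and is induced with IPTG. Short remnants of cloning-site sequence sit between the reading frames. A small gene 10-derived fragment is annotated downstream of RPA2, separated from that coding sequence by a gap. No affinity or epitope tags are recorded.

The distinguishing feature is the RPA2 allele, whose N-terminal phosphorylation domain carries aspartic acid substitutions, presumably intended to mimic the negative charge of the phosphorylated form. The record does not list the individual positions. The depositor notes that this RPA2 variant also contains a T88I change. The plasmid is used to produce recombinant mutant RPA complex for studying how the phosphorylation domain of the 32 kDa subunit influences RPA–DNA interactions and contacts between subunits.
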