Features (pLannotate 1.2.2; 25 found; start..end, strand, type, name):
      9..597     +  rep_origin     ori: high-copy-number ColE1/pMB1/pBR322/pUC origin of replication
    783..922     -  misc_feature   bom: basis of mobility region from pBR322
   1024..1215    -  CDS            rop: Rop protein, which maintains plasmids at low copy number; rop
   1232..1612    +  CDS            YPB1_ECOLX: Protein predicted: Swiss-Prot protein existence level 4. From Escherichia coli.
   1854..2478    -  CDS            TcR (fragment): tetracycline efflux protein; tet; confers resistance to tetracycline
   2493..2514    -  protein_bind   CAP binding site: CAP binding activates transcription in the presence of cAMP. E. coli catabolite activator protein
   2527..3608    -  CDS            lacI: lac repressor; lacI; The lac repressor binds to the lac operator to inhibit transcription in E. coli. This inhibition can be relieved by adding lactose or isopropyl-β-D-thiogalactopyranoside (IPTG).
   3609..3686    -  promoter       lacI promoter: lacI
   3694..3973    -  CDS            TcR (fragment): tetracycline efflux protein; tet; confers resistance to tetracycline
   3995..4013    +  promoter       T7 promoter: promoter for bacteriophage T7 RNA polymerase
   4014..4038    +  protein_bind   lac operator: The lac repressor binds to the lac operator to inhibit transcription in E. coli. This inhibition can be relieved by adding lactose or isopropyl-β-D-thiogalactopyranoside (IPTG). lac repressor encoded by lacI
   4053..4075    +  RBS            RBS: efficient ribosome binding site from bacteriophage T7 gene 10 (Olins and Rangwala, 1989)
   4082..5929    +  CDS            RPA1 (sequence withheld): RFA1_HUMAN - Also known as REPA1, RPA70. Experimental evidence at protein level: Swiss-Prot protein existence level 1. As part of the heterotrimeric replication protein A complex (RPA/RP-A), binds and stabilizes single-stranded DNA intermediates, that form during DNA replication or upon DNA stress. It prevents their reannealing and in parallel, recruits and activates different proteins and complexes involved in DNA metabolism (PubMed:27723720, PubMed:27723717). Thereby, it plays an essential role both in DNA replication and the cellular response to DNA damage (PubMed:9430682). In the cellular
   6407..6430    -  misc_feature   MCS (fragment): pBluescript multiple cloning site
   6441..6463    +  RBS            RBS: efficient ribosome binding site from bacteriophage T7 gene 10 (Olins and Rangwala, 1989)
   6470..6832    +  CDS            RPA3 (sequence withheld): RFA3_HUMAN - Also known as REPA3, RPA14. Experimental evidence at protein level: Swiss-Prot protein existence level 1. As part of the heterotrimeric replication protein A complex (RPA/RP-A), binds and stabilizes single-stranded DNA intermediates that form during DNA replication or upon DNA stress. It prevents their reannealing and in parallel, recruits and activates different proteins and complexes involved in DNA metabolism. Thereby, it plays an essential role both in DNA replication and the cellular response to DNA damage (PubMed:9430682). In the cellular response to DNA damage, the RPA comp
   7133..7160    +  misc_feature   MCS (fragment): pUC18/19 multiple cloning site
   7170..7192    +  RBS            RBS: efficient ribosome binding site from bacteriophage T7 gene 10 (Olins and Rangwala, 1989)
   7200..8009    +  CDS            RPA2: RFA2_HUMAN - Also known as REPA2, RPA32, RPA34. Experimental evidence at protein level: Swiss-Prot protein existence level 1. As part of the heterotrimeric replication protein A complex (RPA/RP-A), binds and stabilizes single-stranded DNA intermediates, that form during DNA replication or upon DNA stress. It prevents their reannealing and in parallel, recruits and activates different proteins and complexes involved in DNA metabolism. Thereby, it plays an essential role both in DNA replication and the cellular response to DNA damage. In the cellular response to DNA damage, the RPA complex contr
   8084..8133    +  CDS            SET1 (fragment): solubility-enhancement tag derived from T7 phage gene 10B
   8141..8188    +  terminator     T7 terminator: transcription terminator for bacteriophage T7 RNA polymerase
   8214..8506    -  CDS            TcR (fragment): tetracycline efflux protein; tet; confers resistance to tetracycline
   8554..8582    -  promoter       tet promoter: E. coli promoter for tetracycline efflux protein gene
   8695..8799    +  promoter       AmpR promoter: bla
   8800..9660    +  CDS            AmpR: β-lactamase; bla; confers resistance to ampicillin, carbenicillin, and related antibiotics
>Addgene plasmid #102617 | p11d-tRPA-32Asp8 | addgene full sequence | sequence record 197485 | Addgene NGS Result
GGATCTTCTTGAGATCCTTTTTTTCTGCGCGTAATCTGCTGCTTGCAAACAAAAAAACCACCGCTACCAG
CGGTGGTTTGTTTGCCGGATCAAGAGCTACCAACTCTTTTTCCGAAGGTAACTGGCTTCAGCAGAGCGCA
GATACCAAATACTGTCCTTCTAGTGTAGCCGTAGTTAGGCCACCACTTCAAGAACTCTGTAGCACCGCCT
ACATACCTCGCTCTGCTAATCCTGTTACCAGTGGCTGCTGCCAGTGGCGATAAGTCGTGTCTTACCGGGT
TGGACTCAAGACGATAGTTACCGGATAAGGCGCAGCGGTCGGGCTGAACGGGGGGTTCGTGCACACAGCC
CAGCTTGGAGCGAACGACCTACACCGAACTGAGATACCTACAGCGTGAGCTATGAGAAAGCGCCACGCTT
CCCGAAGGGAGAAAGGCGGACAGGTATCCGGTAAGCGGCAGGGTCGGAACAGGAGAGCGCACGAGGGAGC
TTCCAGGGGGAAACGCCTGGTATCTTTATAGTCCTGTCGGGTTTCGCCACCTCTGACTTGAGCGTCGATT
TTTGTGATGCTCGTCAGGGGGGCGGAGCCTATGGAAAAACGCCAGCAACGCGGCCTTTTTACGGTTCCTG
GCCTTTTGCTGGCCTTTTGCTCACATGTTCTTTCCTGCGTTATCCCCTGATTCTGTGGATAACCGTATTA
CCGCCTTTGAGTGAGCTGATACCGCTCGCCGCAGCCGAACGACCGAGCGCAGCGAGTCAGTGAGCGAGGA
AGCGGAAGAGCGCCTGATGCGGTATTTTCTCCTTACGCATCTGTGCGGTATTTCACACCGCAATGGTGCA
CTCTCAGTACAATCTGCTCTGATGCCGCATAGTTAAGCCAGTATACACTCCGCTATCGCTACGTGACTGG
GTCATGGCTGCGCCCCGACACCCGCCAACACCCGCTGACGCGCCCTGACGGGCTTGTCTGCTCCCGGCAT
CCGCTTACAGACAAGCTGTGACCGTCTCCGGGAGCTGCATGTGTCAGAGGTTTTCACCGTCATCACCGAA
ACGCGCGAGGCAGCTGCGGTAAAGCTCATCAGCGTGGTCGTGAAGCGATTCACAGATGTCTGCCTGTTCA
TCCGCGTCCAGCTCGTTGAGTTTCTCCAGAAGCGTTAATGTCTGGCTTCTGATAAAGCGGGCCATGTTAA
GGGCGGTTTTTTCCTGTTTGGTCACTGATGCCTCCGTGTAAGGGGGATTTCTGTTCATGGGGGTAATGAT
ACCGATGAAACGAGAGAGGATGCTCACGATACGGGTTACTGATGATGAACATGCCCGGTTACTGGAACGT
TGTGAGGGTAAACAACTGGCGGTATGGATGCGGCGGGACCAGAGAAAAATCACTCAGGGTCAATGCCAGC
GCTTCGTTAATACAGATGTAGGTGTTCCACAGGGTAGCCAGCAGCATCCTGCGATGCAGATCCGGAACAT
AATGGTGCAGGGCGCTGACTTCCGCGTTTCCAGACTTTACGAAACACGGAAACCGAAGACCATTCATGTT
GTTGCTCAGGTCGCAGACGTTTTGCAGCAGCAGTCGCTTCACGTTCGCTCGCGTATCGGTGATTCATTCT
GCTAACCAGTAAGGCAACCCCGCCAGCCTAGCCGGGTCCTCAACGACAGGAGCACGATCATGCGCACCCG
TGGCCAGGACCCAACGCTGCCCGAGATGCGCCGCGTGCGGCTGCTGGAGATGGCGGACGCGATGGATATG
TTCTGCCAAGGGTTGGTTTGCGCATTCACAGTTCTCCGCAAGAATTGATTGGCTCCAATTCTTGGAGTGG
TGAATCCGTTAGCGAGGTGCCGCCGGCTTCCATTCAGGTCGAGGTGGCCCGGCTCCATGCACCGCGACGC
AACGCGGGGAGGCAGACAAGGTATAGGGCGGCGCCTACAATCCATGCCAACCCGTTCCATGTGCTCGCCG
AGGCGGCATAAATCGCCGTGACGATCAGCGGTCCAATGATCGAAGTTAGGCTGGTAAGAGCCGCGAGCGA
TCCTTGAAGCTGTCCCTGATGGTCGTCATCTACCTGCCTGGACAGCATGGCCTGCAACGCGGGCATCCCG
ATGCCGCCGGAAGCGAGAAGAATCATAATGGGGAAGGCCATCCAGCCTCGCGTCGCGAACGCCAGCAAGA
CGTAGCCCAGCGCGTCGGCCGCCATGCCGGCGATAATGGCCTGCTTCTCGCCGAAACGTTTGGTGGCGGG
ACCAGTGACGAAGGCTTGAGCGAGGGCGTGCAAGATTCCGAATACCGCAAGCGACAGGCCGATCATCGTC
GCGCTCCAGCGAAAGCGGTCCTCGCCGAAAATGACCCAGAGCGCTGCCGGCACCTGTCCTACGAGTTGCA
TGATAAAGAAGACAGTCATAAGTGCGGCGACGATAGTCATGCCCCGCGCCCACCGGAAGGAGCTGACTGG
GTTGAAGGCTCTCAAGGGCATCGGTCGAGATCCCGGTGCCTAATGAGTGAGCTAACTTACATTAATTGCG
TTGCGCTCACTGCCCGCTTTCCAGTCGGGAAACTGTCGTGCCAGCTGCATTAATGAATCGGCCAACGCGC
GGGGAGAGGCGGTTTGCGTATTGGGCGCCAGGGTGGTTTTTCTTTTCACCAGTGAGACGGGCAACAGCTG
ATTGCCCTTCACCGCCTGGCCCTGAGAGAGTTGCAGCAAGCGGTCCACGCTGGTTTGCCCCAGCAGGCGA
AAATCCTGTTTGATGGTGGTTAACGGCGGGATATAACATGAGCTGTCTTCGGTATCGTCGTATCCCACTA
CCGAGATATCCGCACCAACGCGCAGCCCGGACTCGGTAATGGCGCGCATTGCGCCCAGCGCCATCTGATC
GTTGGCAACCAGCATCGCAGTGGGAACGATGCCCTCATTCAGCATTTGCATGGTTTGTTGAAAACCGGAC
ATGGCACTCCAGTCGCCTTCCCGTTCCGCTATCGGCTGAATTTGATTGCGAGTGAGATATTTATGCCAGC
CAGCCAGACGCAGACGCGCCGAGACAGAACTTAATGGGCCCGCTAACAGCGCGATTTGCTGGTGACCCAA
TGCGACCAGATGCTCCACGCCCAGTCGCGTACCGTCTTCATGGGAGAAAATAATACTGTTGATGGGTGTC
TGGTCAGAGACATCAAGAAATAACGCCGGAACATTAGTGCAGGCAGCTTCCACAGCAATGGCATCCTGGT
CATCCAGCGGATAGTTAATGATCAGCCCACTGACGCGTTGCGCGAGAAGATTGTGCACCGCCGCTTTACA
GGCTTCGACGCCGCTTCGTTCTACCATCGACACCACCACGCTGGCACCCAGTTGATCGGCGCGAGATTTA
ATCGCCGCGACAATTTGCGACGGCGCGTGCAGGGCCAGACTGGAGGTGGCAACGCCAATCAGCAACGACT
GTTTGCCCGCCAGTTGTTGTGCCACGCGGTTGGGAATGTAATTCAGCTCCGCCATCGCCGCTTCCACTTT
TTCCCGCGTTTTCGCAGAAACGTGGCTGGCCTGGTTCACCACGCGGGAAACGGTCTGATAAGAGACACCG
GCATACTCTGCGACATCGTATAACGTTACTGGTTTCACATTCACCACCCTGAATTGACTCTCTTCCGGGC
GCTATCATGCCATACCGCGAAAGGTTTTGCGCCATTCGATGGTGTCCGGGATCTCGACGCTCTCCCTTAT
GCGACTCCTGCATTAGGAAGCAGCCCAGTAGTAGGTTGAGGCCGTTGAGCACCGCCGCCGCAAGGAATGG
TGCATGCAAGGAGATGGCGCCCAACAGTCCCCCGGCCACGGGGCCTGCCACCATACCCACGCCGAAACAA
GCGCTCATGAGCCCGAAGTGGCGAGCCCGATCTTCCCCATCGGTGATGTCGGCGATATAGGCGCCAGCAA
CCGCACCTGTGGCGCCGGTGATGCCGGCCACGATGCGTCCGGCGTAGAGGATCGAGATCTCGATCCCGCG
AAATTAATACGACTCACTATAGGGGAATTGTGAGCGGATAACAATTCCCCTCTAGAAATAATTTTGTTTA
ACTTTAAGAAGGAGATATACC
[1848 nt withheld, positions 4082-5929]
TGAGAGGAGCAGTGCCAATCGGGCAGAAGTTTGCAAATAGGCAGAATGGAATCGATTTCCTCCCACCTCC
GTGTGACGATCCCATGTTAGCTACACAGTGCAGAGGCTCTTGATGGTGGACTAAGCAATTTCCTCCCTCG
TGCGCATCTCAGAACCCATCGGTAGGCAAAGGAAAATACGCTCAGGTGGTTGTGGTGTAGACTGTGTCAG
GCCTACGGAGTCAGCCAGTGGCTAGCGCAAGACCAGTCACTCCCTCTGCCTTCAGGCTTCTGTCAATTTC
ATTATCATCAAGCAGGAATTATGTCGTAAGTCACTGACCCTAACTGCAGACCATGAAGTAAATTATGTAA
CTAGGTTTTTGCTTCTCCAGTGGTGACCACCCCCCCCCATCCCCGCTCACAACTTGGGTTCTTCTCAGCG
GGGCGAGCTGAGAAGCGGTCATGAGCACCTGGGGATTTTAGTAAGTGTGTCTTCCTAGAATTCCTGCAGC
CCGGGGGATCCTAGAAATAATTTTGTTTAACTTTAAGAAGGAGATATACC
[363 nt withheld, positions 6470-6832]
TGATCTTGATGGATTTTCATACGATTGTAAATGAGCTATATTAAAGTCTATTAAAGGAAGCCCTTCTTGT
TTGAGGGAGAGATTTCTGTGCTTTCTCATATTTAATTTGCTGTTTTTAAGATATTCCAACCTAGAGTTTT
TGATGGAACTGATATATTGACAGTTCTCACCGAAGTCCTTTTATAAAGAATTGCTACTCCAATATATGGT
CAGATTAGATGCAAGAATAAAGCAGTTGTCCGAGTCTAAGTTTCTATTTTATTAATAAAAACTAAAATGG
TACGTACAAAAAAAAAACCGGAATTCGAGCTCGGTACCCGGGGATCCTAGAAATAATTTTGTTTAACTTT
AAGAAGGAGATATACATATGTGGAACAGTGGATTCGAAGACTATGGCGACGACGACTACGGGGGAGCCGG
CGGCTACGACCAGGATCCGGGGGGCTTTGGAGACCCAGCACCTGATCAAGCCGAAAAGAAATCAAGAGCC
CGAGCCCAGCACATTGTGCCCTGTACTATATCTCAGCTGCTTTCTGCCACTTTGGTTGATGAAGTGTTCA
GAATTGGGAATGTTGAGATTTCACAGGTCACTATTGTGGGGATCATCAGACATGCAGAGAAGGCTCCAAT
CAACATTGTTTACAAAATAGATGACATGACAGCTGCACCCATGGACGTTCGCCAGTGGGTTGACACAGAT
GACACCAGCAGTGAAAACACTGTGGTTCCTCCAGAAACATATGTGAAAGTGGCAGGCCACCTGAGATCTT
TTCAGAACAAAAAGAGCCTGGTAGCCTTTAAGATCATGCCCCTGGAGGATATGAATGAGTTCACCACACA
TATTCTGGAAGTGATCAATGCACACATGGTACTAAGCAAAGCCAACAGCCAGCCCTCAGCAGGGAGAGCA
CCTATCAGCAATCCAGGAATGAGTGAAGCAGGGAACTTTGGTGGGAATAGCTTCATGCCAGCAAATGGCC
TCACTGTGGCCCAAAACCAGGTGTTGAATTTGATTAAGGCTTGTCCAAGACCTGAAGGGTTGAACTTTCA
GGATCTCAAGAACCAGCTGAAACACATGTCTGTATCCTCAATCAAGCAAGCTGTGGATTTTCTGAGCAAT
GAGGGGCACATCTATTCTACTGTGGATGATGACCATTTTAAATCCACAGATGCAGAATAACTGGATCTAA
CTGGGTACCTGAGATATTTTACAGCTGGACCTAGTTTCACAATCTGTTGTCTCCGGATCCGGCTGCTAAC
AAAGCCCGAAAGGAAGCTGAGTTGGCTGCTGCCACCGCTGAGCAATAACTAGCATAACCCCTTGGGGCCT
CTAAACGGGTCTTGAGGGGTTTTTTGCTGAAAGGAGGAACTATATCCGGATATCCACAGGACGGGTGTGG
TCGCCATGATCGCGTAGTCGATAGTGGCTCCAAGTAGCGAAGCGAGCAGGACTGGGCGGCGGCCAAAGCG
GTCGGACAGTGCTCCGAGAACGGGTGCGCATAGAAATTGCATCAACGCATATAGCGCTAGCAGCACGCCA
TAGTGACTGGCGATGCTGTCGGAATGGACGATATCCCGCAAGAGGCCCGGCAGTACCGGCATAACCAAGC
CTATGCCTACAGCATCCAGGGTGACGGTGCCGAGGATGACGATGAGCGCATTGTTAGATTTCATACACGG
TGCCTGACTGCGTTAGCAATTTAACTGTGATAAACTACCGCATTAAAGCTTATCGATGATAAGCTGTCAA
ACATGAGAATTCTTGAAGACGAAAGGGCCTCGTGATACGCCTATTTTTATAGGTTAATGTCATGATAATA
ATGGTTTCTTAGACGTCAGGTGGCACTTTTCGGGGAAATGTGCGCGGAACCCCTATTTGTTTATTTTTCT
AAATACATTCAAATATGTATCCGCTCATGAGACAATAACCCTGATAAATGCTTCAATAATATTGAAAAAG
GAAGAGTATGAGTATTCAACATTTCCGTGTCGCCCTTATTCCCTTTTTTGCGGCATTTTGCCTTCCTGTT
TTTGCTCACCCAGAAACGCTGGTGAAAGTAAAAGATGCTGAAGATCAGTTGGGTGCACGAGTGGGTTACA
TCGAACTGGATCTCAACAGCGGTAAGATCCTTGAGAGTTTTCGCCCCGAAGAACGTTTTCCAATGATGAG
CACTTTTAAAGTTCTGCTATGTGGCGCGGTATTATCCCGTGTTGACGCCGGGCAAGAGCAACTCGGTCGC
CGCATACACTATTCTCAGAATGACTTGGTTGAGTACTCACCAGTCACAGAAAAGCATCTTACGGATGGCA
TGACAGTAAGAGAATTATGCAGTGCTGCCATAACCATGAGTGATAACACTGCGGCCAACTTACTTCTGAC
AACGATCGGAGGACCGAAGGAGCTAACCGCTTTTTTGCACAACATGGGGGATCATGTAACTCGCCTTGAT
CGTTGGGAACCGGAGCTGAATGAAGCCATACCAAACGACGAGCGTGACACCACGATGCCTGCAGCAATGG
CAACAACGTTGCGCAAACTATTAACTGGCGAACTACTTACTCTAGCTTCCCGGCAACAATTAATAGACTG
GATGGAGGCGGATAAAGTTGCAGGACCACTTCTGCGCTCGGCCCTTCCGGCTGGCTGGTTTATTGCTGAT
AAATCTGGAGCCGGTGAGCGTGGGTCTCGCGGTATCATTGCAGCACTGGGGCCAGATGGTAAGCCCTCCC
GTATCGTAGTTATCTACACGACGGGGAGTCAGGCAACTATGGATGAACGAAATAGACAGATCGCTGAGAT
AGGTGCCTCACTGATTAAGCATTGGTAACTGTCAGACCAAGTTTACTCATATATACTTTAGATTGATTTA
AAACTTCATTTTTAATTTAAAAGGATCTAGGTGAAGATCCTTTTTGATAATCTCATGACCAAAATCCCTT
AACGTGAGTTTTCGTTCCACTGAGCGTCAGACCCCGTAGAAAAGATCAAA
